Addgene plasmid #250322: pIND21-puro_SOX10-3xFLAG
Purpose: Tetracycline-inducible expression of SOX10. rtTA (Tet-ON) is driven by the EF1alpha promoter.
Depositing lab: Michael Wehr. Depositing organization: Systasy Bioscience GmbH. Publication: Expression of Lineage Transcription Factors Identifies Differences in Transition States of Induced Human Oligodendrocyte Differentiation. Raabe FJ, Stephan M, Waldeck JB, Huber V, Demetriou D, Kannaiyan N, Galinski S, Glaser LV, Wehr MC, Ziller MJ, Schmitt A, Falkai P, Rossner MJ. Cells. 2022 Jan 11;11(2):241. doi: 10.3390/cells11020241. PubMed 35053357.
Backbone
  Vector backbone: p
  Backbone size w/o insert (bp): 10400
  Total vector size (bp): 11880
  Vector type: Mammalian Expression, Lentiviral
  Selectable markers: Puromycin
Growth in bacteria
  Bacterial resistance: Ampicillin, 100 μg/mL
  Growth temperature: 37°C
  Growth strain: NEB Stable
  Copy number: High Copy
Gene/Insert
  Gene/Insert name: SOX10
  Species: H. sapiens (human)
  Insert size (bp): 1400
  Entrez Gene: SOX10 (a.k.a. DOM, PCWH, SOX-10, WS2E, WS4, WS4C)
  Promoter: TRE2
  Tag / fusion protein: 3xFLAG (C terminal on backbone)
  Cloning method: Gateway Cloning
  Sequencing primers: 5′ TCGCCTGGAGACGCCATCC; 3′ AGATCTTGGGTGGGTTACTCC
Terms and licenses: Academic/Nonprofit Terms; Industry Terms: Not Available to Industry
Depositor comments: The HA tag is not expressed.
How to cite: pIND21-puro_SOX10-3xFLAG was a gift from Michael Wehr (Addgene plasmid # 250322 ; http://n2t.net/addgene:250322 ; RRID:Addgene_250322)
