[The description below was written by a language model from this plasmid's Addgene catalogue record and pLannotate feature annotations shown in this document.]
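Description:
pIND21-puro_SOX10-3xFLAG is an all-in-one, tetracycline-inducible lentiviral expression plasmid of about 11.9 kb for mammalian cells. The catalogue entry does not give a meaningful backbone name. The annotated features show a self-inactivating HIV-1 transfer vector layout: a truncated 5' LTR, the Ψ packaging signal with a gag fragment, the RRE for Rev-dependent RNA export, the cPPT/CTS, a WPRE to boost transcript expression, and a ΔU3 3' LTR. It is propagated in E. coli through a high-copy ColE1/pUC-type origin with ampicillin selection (AmpR). The recorded host is a recombination-tolerant strain, a common choice for LTR-containing plasmids.

The payload consists of two cassettes between the LTRs. In the first, a Tet-responsive promoter (seven tetO repeats fused to a minimal CMV promoter, listed as TRE2) drives human SOX10. The gene was inserted by Gateway recombination and is flanked by attB1 and attB2 sites, with a backbone-encoded C-terminal 3xFLAG tag for detection. The depositor notes that an HA tag in the construct is not expressed. Downstream, the constitutive EF-1α promoter drives the reverse tetracycline transactivator (annotated as rtTA3). An EMCV IRES and the puromycin resistance gene follow it, so transduced cells express the Tet-On activator and can be selected with puromycin from a single transcript. Adding doxycycline then allows rtTA to bind the TRE and switch on SOX10-3xFLAG. A single loxP site and short PGK, UbC, NeoR and SV40 fragments are also annotated, and these look like cloning remnants rather than functional elements.

SOX10 is a glial lineage transcription factor. The associated publication concerns transcription factor expression during induced differentiation of human oligodendrocytes, which fits use of this vector for inducible SOX10 expression in stably transduced cells.
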