Features (pLannotate 1.2.2; 40 found; start..end, strand, type, name):
    377..634     +  LTR            5' LTR (truncated): truncated 5' long terminal repeat (LTR) from HIV-1
    681..806     +  misc_feature   HIV-1 Ψ: packaging signal of human immunodeficiency virus type 1
    790..1128    +  CDS            HIV-1 gag (fragment): gag protein from human immunodeficiency virus 1; gag
   1303..1536    +  misc_feature   RRE: The Rev response element (RRE) of HIV-1 allows for Rev-dependent mRNA export from the nucleus to the cytoplasm.
   1913..2013    +  CDS            Rev (fragment): human immunodeficiency virus 1 (HIV-1) Rev protein; rev; enhances nuclear export of unspliced and incompletely spliced viral mRNAs
   2058..2175    +  misc_feature   cPPT/CTS: central polypurine tract and central termination sequence of HIV-1
   2230..2500    +  protein_bind   tetracycline response element: contains seven copies of the tetracycline operator tetO tetracycline repressor TetR
   2511..2528    +  misc_feature   MCS (fragment): pUC18/19 multiple cloning site
   2533..2571    +  promoter       minimal CMV promoter: human cytomegalovirus (CMV) immediate early promoter
   2701..2725    +  protein_bind   attB1: mutant version of attB; recombination site for the Gateway® BP reaction BP Clonase™
   2731..4101    +  CDS            SOX10: SOX10_HUMAN - Experimental evidence at protein level: Swiss-Prot protein existence level 1. Transcription factor that plays a central role in developing and mature glia (By similarity). Specifically activates expression of myelin genes, during oligodendrocyte (OL) maturation, such as DUSP15 and MYRF, thereby playing a central role in oligodendrocyte maturation and CNS myelination (By similarity). Once induced, MYRF cooperates with SOX10 to implement the myelination program (By similarity). Transcriptional activator of MITF, acting synergistically with PAX3 (PubMed:21965087). Transcriptional ac
   4130..4154    -  protein_bind   attB2: mutant version of attB; recombination site for the Gateway® BP reaction BP Clonase™
   4207..4272    +  CDS            3xFLAG: three tandem FLAG® epitope tags, followed by an enterokinase cleavage site
   4349..4384    +  promoter       PGK promoter (fragment): mouse phosphoglycerate kinase 1 promoter
   4402..4457    +  promoter       UbC promoter (fragment): human ubiquitin C promoter
   4470..4525    +  promoter       UbC promoter (fragment): human ubiquitin C promoter
   4536..5714    +  promoter       EF-1α promoter: strong constitutive promoter for human elongation factor EF-1α
   5728..5777    +  promoter       UbC promoter (fragment): human ubiquitin C promoter
   5784..5817    -  protein_bind   loxP: Cre-mediated recombination occurs in the 8-bp core sequence (GCATACAT). Cre recombinase
   5824..6521    +  CDS            rtTA3 (fragment): reverse tetracycline transactivator 3 activates expression from Tet-responsive promoters in the presence of doxycycline
   6451..6561    +  CDS            VP48: 3 tandem repeats of the minimal activation domain of herpes simplex virus VP16 (Cheng et al., 2013)
   6734..7196    +  misc_feature   IRES: internal ribosome entry site (IRES) of the encephalomyocarditis virus (EMCV)
   7229..7828    +  CDS            PuroR: puromycin N-acetyltransferase; pac from Streptomyces alboniger; confers resistance to puromycin
   7827..8094    +  CDS            NeoR/KanR (fragment): aminoglycoside phosphotransferase confers resistance to neomycin, kanamycin, and G418 (Geneticin®)
   8122..8205    +  CDS            large T antigen (fragment): large T antigen from SV40 (simian virus 40)
   8239..8259    +  misc_feature   MCS (fragment): pBluescript multiple cloning site
   8271..8859    +  misc_feature   WPRE: woodchuck hepatitis virus posttranscriptional regulatory element
   8867..8932    +  CDS            nef (fragment): NEF_HV1Z2 - Experimental evidence at protein level: Swiss-Prot protein existence level 1. Extracellular Nef protein targets CD4(+) T-lymphocytes for apoptosis by interacting with CXCR4 surface receptors. From Human immunodeficiency virus type 1 group M subtype D (isolate Z2/CDC-Z34) (HIV-1).
   8934..9167    +  LTR            3' LTR (ΔU3): self-inactivating 3' long terminal repeat (LTR) from HIV-1
   9372..9476    +  promoter       AmpR promoter: bla
   9477..10337   +  CDS            AmpR: β-lactamase; bla; confers resistance to ampicillin, carbenicillin, and related antibiotics
  10508..11096   +  rep_origin     ori: high-copy-number ColE1/pMB1/pBR322/pUC origin of replication
  11279..11333   +  CDS            lacI (fragment): lac repressor; lacI; The lac repressor binds to the lac operator to inhibit transcription in E. coli. This inhibition can be relieved by adding lactose or isopropyl-β-D-thiogalactopyranoside (IPTG).
  11339..11432   +  rep_origin     SV40 ori (fragment): SV40 origin of replication
  11457..11494   +  CDS            lacI (fragment): lac repressor; lacI; The lac repressor binds to the lac operator to inhibit transcription in E. coli. This inhibition can be relieved by adding lactose or isopropyl-β-D-thiogalactopyranoside (IPTG).
  11507..11528   +  protein_bind   CAP binding site: CAP binding activates transcription in the presence of cAMP. E. coli catabolite activator protein
  11543..11573   +  promoter       lac promoter: promoter for the E. coli lac operon
  11577..11599   +  protein_bind   lac operator (fragment): The lac repressor binds to the lac operator to inhibit transcription in E. coli. This inhibition can be relieved by adding lactose or isopropyl-β-D-thiogalactopyranoside (IPTG). lac repressor encoded by lacI
  11631..11714   +  polyA_signal   SV40 poly(A) signal (fragment): SV40 polyadenylation signal
  11881..329     +  CDS            nef (fragment) (across the origin): NEF_HV1BR - Experimental evidence at protein level: Swiss-Prot protein existence level 1. Extracellular Nef protein targets CD4(+) T-lymphocytes for apoptosis by interacting with CXCR4 surface receptors (PubMed:14990729). From Human immunodeficiency virus type 1 group M subtype B (isolate BRU/LAI) (HIV-1).
>Addgene plasmid #250322 | pIND21-puro_SOX10-3xFLAG | addgene full sequence | sequence record 501233 | Addgene NGS Result
TGGAAGGGCTAATTCACTCCCAAAGAAGACAAGATATCCTTGATCTGTGGATCTACCACACACAAGGCTA
CTTCCCTGATTAGCAGAACTACACACCAGGGCCAGGGGTCAGATATCCACTGACCTTTGGATGGTGCTAC
AAGCTAGTACCAGTTGAGCCAGATAAGGTAGAAGAGGCCAATAAAGGAGAGAACACCAGCTTGTTACACC
CTGTGAGCCTGCATGGGATGGATGACCCGGAGAGAGAAGTGTTAGAGTGGAGGTTTGACAGCCGCCTAGC
ATTTCATCACGTGGCCCGAGAGCTGCATCCGGAGTACTTCAAGAACTGCTGATATCGAGCTTGCTACAAG
GGACTTTCCGCTGGGGACTTTCCAGGGAGGCGTGGCCTGGGCGGGACTGGGGAGTGGCGAGCCCTCAGAT
CCTGCATATAAGCAGCTGCTTTTTGCCTGTACTGGGTCTCTCTGGTTAGACCAGATCTGAGCCTGGGAGC
TCTCTGGCTAACTAGGGAACCCACTGCTTAAGCCTCAATAAAGCTTGCCTTGAGTGCTTCAAGTAGTGTG
TGCCCGTCTGTTGTGTGACTCTGGTAACTAGAGATCCCTCAGACCCTTTTAGTCAGTGTGGAAAATCTCT
AGCAGTGGCGCCCGAACAGGGACTTGAAAGCGAAAGGGAAACCAGAGGAGCTCTCTCGACGCAGGACTCG
GCTTGCTGAAGCGCGCACGGCAAGAGGCGAGGGGCGGCGACTGGTGAGTACGCCAAAAATTTTGACTAGC
GGAGGCTAGAAGGAGAGAGATGGGTGCGAGAGCGTCAGTATTAAGCGGGGGAGAATTAGATCGCGATGGG
AAAAAATTCGGTTAAGGCCAGGGGGAAAGAAAAAATATAAATTAAAACATATAGTATGGGCAAGCAGGGA
GCTAGAACGATTCGCAGTTAATCCTGGCCTGTTAGAAACATCAGAAGGCTGTAGACAAATACTGGGACAG
CTACAACCATCCCTTCAGACAGGATCAGAAGAACTTAGATCATTATATAATACAGTAGCAACCCTCTATT
GTGTGCATCAAAGGATAGAGATAAAAGACACCAAGGAAGCTTTAGACAAGATAGAGGAAGAGCAAAACAA
AAGTAAGACCACCGCACAGCAAGCGGCCGGCCGCTGATCTTCAGACCTGGAGGAGGAGATATGAGGGACA
ATTGGAGAAGTGAATTATATAAATATAAAGTAGTAAAAATTGAACCATTAGGAGTAGCACCCACCAAGGC
AAAGAGAAGAGTGGTGCAGAGAGAAAAAAGAGCAGTGGGAATAGGAGCTTTGTTCCTTGGGTTCTTGGGA
GCAGCAGGAAGCACTATGGGCGCAGCGTCAATGACGCTGACGGTACAGGCCAGACAATTATTGTCTGGTA
TAGTGCAGCAGCAGAACAATTTGCTGAGGGCTATTGAGGCGCAACAGCATCTGTTGCAACTCACAGTCTG
GGGCATCAAGCAGCTCCAGGCAAGAATCCTGGCTGTGGAAAGATACCTAAAGGATCAACAGCTCCTGGGG
ATTTGGGGTTGCTCTGGAAAACTCATTTGCACCACTGCTGTGCCTTGGAATGCTAGTTGGAGTAATAAAT
CTCTGGAACAGATTTGGAATCACACGACCTGGATGGAGTGGGACAGAGAAATTAACAATTACACAAGCTT
AATACACTCCTTAATTGAAGAATCGCAAAACCAGCAAGAAAAGAATGAACAAGAATTATTGGAATTAGAT
AAATGGGCAAGTTTGTGGAATTGGTTTAACATAACAAATTGGCTGTGGTATATAAAATTATTCATAATGA
TAGTAGGAGGCTTGGTAGGTTTAAGAATAGTTTTTGCTGTACTTTCTATAGTGAATAGAGTTAGGCAGGG
ATATTCACCATTATCGTTTCAGACCCACCTCCCAACCCCGAGGGGACCCGACAGGCCCGAAGGAATAGAA
GAAGAAGGTGGAGAGAGAGACAGAGACAGATCCATTCGATTAGTGAACGGATCTCGACGGTATCGCCGAA
TTCACAAATGGCAGTATTCATCCACAATTTTAAAAGAAAAGGGGGGATTGGGGGGTACAGTGCAGGGGAA
AGAATAGTAGACATAATAGCAACAGACATACAAACTAAAGAATTACAAAAACAAATTACAAAAATTCAAA
ATTTTCGGGTTTATTACAGGGACAGCAGAGATCCAGTTTGGACTAGGATCCTTTACCACTCCCTATCAGT
GATAGAGAAAAGTGAAAGTCGAGTTTACCACTCCCTATCAGTGATAGAGAAAAGTGAAAGTCGAGTTTAC
CACTCCCTATCAGTGATAGAGAAAAGTGAAAGTCGAGTTTACCACTCCCTATCAGTGATAGAGAAAAGTG
AAAGTCGAGTTTACCACTCCCTATCAGTGATAGAGAAAAGTGAAAGTCGAGTTTACCACTCCCTATCAGT
GATAGAGAAAAGTGAAAGTCGAGTTTACCACTCCCTATCAGTGATAGAGAAAAGTGAAAGTCGAGCTCGG
TACCCGGGTCGAGGTAGGCGTGTACGGTGGGAGGCCTATATAAGCAGAGCTCGTTTAGTGAACCGTCAGA
TCGCCTGGAGACGCCATCCACGCTGTTTTGACCTCCATAGAAGACACCGGGACCGATCCAGCCTCCGCGG
CCCCGAACTAGTCCAGTGTGGTGGAATTCTGCAGATATCAACAAGTTTGTACAAAAAAGCAGGCTCCACC
ATGGCGGAGGAGCAGGACCTATCGGAGGTGGAGCTGAGCCCCGTGGGCTCGGAGGAGCCCCGCTGCCTGT
CCCCGGGGAGCGCGCCCTCGCTAGGGCCCGACGGCGGCGGCGGCGGATCGGGCCTGCGAGCCAGCCCGGG
GCCAGGCGAGCTGGGCAAGGTCAAGAAGGAGCAGCAGGACGGCGAGGCGGACGATGACAAGTTCCCCGTG
TGCATCCGCGAGGCCGTCAGCCAGGTGCTCAGCGGCTACGACTGGACGCTGGTGCCCATGCCCGTGCGCG
TCAACGGCGCCAGCAAAAGCAAGCCGCACGTCAAGCGGCCCATGAACGCCTTCATGGTGTGGGCTCAGGC
AGCGCGCAGGAAGCTCGCGGACCAGTACCCGCACCTGCACAACGCTGAGCTCAGCAAGACGCTGGGCAAG
CTCTGGAGGCTGCTGAACGAAAGTGACAAGCGCCCCTTCATCGAGGAGGCTGAGCGGCTCCGTATGCAGC
ACAAGAAAGACCACCCGGACTACAAGTACCAGCCCAGGCGGCGGAAGAACGGGAAGGCCGCCCAGGGCGA
GGCGGAGTGCCCCGGTGGGGAGGCCGAGCAAGGTGGGACCGCCGCCATCCAGGCCCACTACAAGAGCGCC
CACTTGGACCACCGGCACCCAGGAGAGGGCTCCCCCATGTCAGATGGGAACCCCGAGCACCCCTCAGGCC
AGAGCCATGGCCCACCCACCCCTCCAACCACCCCGAAGACAGAGCTGCAGTCGGGCAAGGCAGACCCGAA
GCGGGACGGGCGCTCCATGGGGGAGGGCGGGAAGCCTCACATCGACTTCGGCAACGTGGACATTGGTGAG
ATCAGCCACGAGGTAATGTCCAACATGGAGACCTTTGATGTGGCTGAGTTGGACCAGTACCTGCCGCCCA
ATGGGCACCCAGGCCATGTGAGCAGCTACTCAGCAGCCGGCTATGGGCTGGGCAGTGCCCTGGCCGTGGC
CAGTGGACACTCCGCCTGGATCTCCAAGCCACCAGGCGTGGCTCTGCCCACGGTCTCACCACCTGGTGTG
GATGCCAAAGCCCAGGTGAAGACAGAGACCGCGGGGCCCCAGGGGCCCCCACACTACACCGACCAGCCAT
CCACCTCACAGATCGCCTACACCTCCCTCAGCCTGCCCCACTATGGCTCAGCCTTCCCCTCCATCTCCCG
CCCCCAGTTTGACTACTCTGACCATCAGCCCTCAGGACCCTATTATGGCCACTCGGGCCAGGCCTCTGGC
CTCTACTCGGCCTTCTCCTATATGGGGCCCTCGCAGCGGCCCCTCTACACGGCCATCTCTGACCCCAGCC
CCTCAGGGCCCCAGTCCCACAGCCCCACACACTGGGAGCAGCCAGTATATACGACACTGTCCCGGCCCGA
CCCAGCTTTCTTGTACAAAGTGGTTGATATCCAGCACAGTGGCGGCCGCTCGAGTCTAGAGGGCCCGCGG
TTCGAAGACTACAAAGACCATGACGGTGATTATAAAGATCATGACATCGATTACAAGGATGACGATGACA
AGTAGGTAAGTGATTCGAATACCCATACGACGTCCCAGACTACGCTTAGTAATGATTAATTAAACTAGAA
ATTCTACCGGGTAGGGGAGGCGCTTTTCCCAAGGCAGTCTGGAGTAACCCACCCAAGATCTGGCCTCCGC
GCCGGGTTTTGGCGCCTCCCGCGGGCGCCCCCCTCCTCACGGCGAGCCGCGTAAGATCTGGCCTCCGCGC
CGGGTTTTGGCGCCTCCCGCGGGCGCCCCCCTCCTCACGGCGAGCCTAGTCGTGAGGCTCCGGTGCCCGT
CAGTGGGCAGAGCGCACATCGCCCACAGTCCCCGAGAAGTTGGGGGGAGGGGTCGGCAATTGAACCGGTG
CCTAGAGAAGGTGGCGCGGGGTAAACTGGGAAAGTGATGTCGTGTACTGGCTCCGCCTTTTTCCCGAGGG
TGGGGGAGAACCGTATATAAGTGCAGTAGTCGCCGTGAACGTTCTTTTTCGCAACGGGTTTGCCGCCAGA
ACACAGGTAAGTGCCGTGTGTGGTTCCCGCGGGCCTGGCCTCTTTACGGGTTATGGCCCTTGCGTGCCTT
GAATTACTTCCACCTGGCTGCAGTACGTGATTCTTGATCCCGAGCTTCGGGTTGGAAGTGGGTGGGAGAG
TTCGAGGCCTTGCGCTTAAGGAGCCCCTTCGCCTCGTGCTTGAGTTGAGGCCTGGCCTGGGCGCTGGGGC
CGCCGCGTGCGAATCTGGTGGCACCTTCGCGCCTGTCTCGCTGCTTTCGATAAGTCTCTAGCCATTTAAA
ATTTTTGATGACCTGCTGCGACGCTTTTTTTCTGGCAAGATAGTCTTGTAAATGCGGGCCAAGATCTGCA
CACTGGTATTTCGGTTTTTGGGGCCGCGGGCGGCGACGGGGCCCGTGCGTCCCAGCGCACATGTTCGGCG
AGGCGGGGCCTGCGAGCGCGGCCACCGAGAATCGGACGGGGGTAGTCTCAAGCTGGCCGGCCTGCTCTGG
TGCCTGGCCTCGCGCCGCCGTGTATCGCCCCGCCCTGGGCGGCAAGGCTGGCCCGGTCGGCACCAGTTGC
GTGAGCGGAAAGATGGCCGCTTCCCGGCCCTGCTGCAGGGAGCTCAAAATGGAGGACGCGGCGCTCGGGA
GAGCGGGCGGGTGAGTCACCCACACAAAGGAAAAGGGCCTTTCCGTCCTCAGCCGTCGCTTCATGTGACT
CCACGGAGTACCGGGCGCCGTCCAGGCACCTCGATTAGTTCTCGAGCTTTTGGAGTACGTCGTCTTTAGG
TTGGGGGGAGGGGTTTTATGCGATGGAGTTTCCCCACACTGAGTGGGTGGAGACTGAAGTTAGGCCAGCT
TGGCACTTGATGTAATTCTCCTTGGAATTTGCCCTTTTTGAGTTTGGATCTTGGTTCATTCTCAAGCCTC
AGACAGTGGTTCAAAGTTTTTTTCTTCCATTTCAGGTGTCGTGAAGCGGCCGCCATGCTAGTAAATTGTC
CGCTAAATTCTGGCCGTTTTTGGCTTTTTTGTTAGACGGATCCATAACTTCGTATAATGTATGCTATACG
AAGTTATGCCACCATGTCTAGACTGGACAAGAGCAAAGTCATAAACGGAGCTCTGGAATTACTCAATGGT
GTCGGTATCGAAGGCCTGACGACAAGGAAACTCGCTCAAAAGCTGGGAGTTGAGCAGCCTACCCTGTACT
GGCACGTGAAGAACAAGCGGGCCCTGCTCGATGCCCTGCCAATCGAGATGCTGGACAGGCATCATACCCA
CTTCTGCCCCCTGGAAGGCGAGTCATGGCAAGACTTTCTGCGGAACAACGCCAAGTCATACCGCTGTGCT
CTCCTCTCACATCGCGACGGGGCTAAAGTGCATCTCGGCACCCGCCCAACAGAGAAACAGTACGAAACCC
TGGAAAATCAGCTCGCGTTCCTGTGTCAGCAAGGCTTCTCCCTGGAGAACGCACTGTACGCTCTGTCCGC
CGTGGGCCACTTTACACTGGGCTGCGTATTGGAGGAACAGGAGCATCAAGTAGCAAAAGAGGAAAGAGAG
ACACCTACCACCGATTCTATGCCCCCACTTCTGAGACAAGCAATTGAGCTGTTCGACCGGCAGGGAGCCG
AACCTGCCTTCCTTTTCGGCCTGGAACTAATCATATGTGGCCTGGAGAAACAGCTAAAGTGCGAAAGCGG
CGGGCCGACCGACGCCCTTGACGATTTTGACTTAGACATGCTCCCAGCCGATGCCCTTGACGACTTTGAC
CTTGATATGCTGCCTGCTGACGCTCTTGACGATTTTGACCTTGACATGCTCCCCGGGTAACTAAGTAAGG
ATCCGCGGCCGCACTAGAGGAATTCCGCCCCTCTCCCCCCCCCCCCTCTCCCTCCCCCCCCCCTAACGTT
ACTGGCCGAAGCCGCTTGGAATAAGGCCGGTGTGCGTTTGTCTATATGTTATTTTCCACCATATTGCCGT
CTTTTGGCAATGTGAGGGCCCGGAAACCTGGCCCTGTCTTCTTGACGAGCATTCCTAGGGGTCTTTCCCC
TCTCGCCAAAGGAATGCAAGGTCTGTTGAATGTCGTGAAGGAAGCAGTTCCTCTGGAAGCTTCTTGAAGA
CAAACAACGTCTGTAGCGACCCTTTGCAGGCAGCGGAACCCCCCACCTGGCGACAGGTGCCTCTGCGGCC
AAAAGCCACGTGTATAAGATACACCTGCAAAGGCGGCACAACCCCAGTGCCACGTTGTGAGTTGGATAGT
TGTGGAAAGAGTCAAATGGCTCTCCTCAAGCGTATTCAACAAGGGGCTGAAGGATGCCCAGAAGGTACCC
CATTGTATGGGATCTGATCTGGGGCCTCGGTGCACATGCTTTACATGTGTTTAGTCGAGGTTAAAAAAAC
GTCTAGGCCCCCCGAACCACGGGGACGTGGTTTTCCTTTGAAAAACACGATGATAAGCTTGCCACAACCC
ACAAGGAGACGACCTTCCATGACCGAGTACAAGCCCACGGTGCGCCTCGCCACCCGCGACGACGTCCCCC
GGGCCGTACGCACCCTCGCCGCCGCGTTCGCCGACTACCCCGCCACGCGCCACACCGTCGACCCGGACCG
CCACATCGAGCGGGTCACCGAGCTGCAAGAACTCTTCCTCACGCGCGTCGGGCTCGACATCGGCAAGGTG
TGGGTCGCGGACGACGGCGCCGCGGTGGCGGTCTGGACCACGCCGGAGAGCGTCGAAGCGGGGGCGGTGT
TCGCCGAGATCGGCCCGCGCATGGCCGAGTTGAGCGGTTCCCGGCTGGCCGCGCAGCAACAGATGGAAGG
CCTCCTGGCGCCGCACCGGCCCAAGGAGCCCGCGTGGTTCCTGGCCACCGTCGGCGTCTCGCCCGACCAC
CAGGGCAAGGGTCTGGGCAGCGCCGTCGTGCTCCCCGGAGTGGAGGCGGCCGAGCGCGCCGGGGTGCCCG
CCTTCCTGGAGACCTCCGCGCCCCGCAACCTCCCCTTCTACGAGCGGCTCGGCTTCACCGTCACCGCCGA
CGTCGAGGTGCCCGAAGGACCGCGCACCTGGTGCATGACCCGCAAGCCCGGTGCCTGAGCATGCCCGACG
GCGAGGATCTCGTCGTGACCCATGGCGATGCCTGCTTGCCGAATATCATGGTGGAAAATGGCCGCTTTTC
TGGATTCATCGACTGTGGCCGGCTGGGTGTGGCGGACCGCTATCAGGACATAGCGTTGGCTACCCGTGAT
ATTGCTGAAGAGCTTGGCGGCGAATGGGCTGACCGCTTCCTCGTGCTTTACGGTATCGCCGCTCCCGATT
CGCAGCGCATCGCCTTCTATCGCCTTCTTGACGAGTTCTTCTGATGTACAAGTAAAGCGGCCGCGACTCT
AGATCATAATCAGCCATACCACATTTGTAGAGGTTTTACTTGCTTTAAAAAACCTCCCACACCTCCCCCT
GAACCTGAAACATAAAATGAATGCAATTGTTGTTGTTTAGTCCCTCCCAATTCGATATCAAGCTTATCGC
GATAGATCCTAATCAACCTCTGGATTACAAAATTTGTGAAAGATTGACTGGTATTCTTAACTATGTTGCT
CCTTTTACGCTATGTGGATACGCTGCTTTAATGCCTTTGTATCATGCTATTGCTTCCCGTATGGCTTTCA
TTTTCTCCTCCTTGTATAAATCCTGGTTGCTGTCTCTTTATGAGGAGTTGTGGCCCGTTGTCAGGCAACG
TGGCGTGGTGTGCACTGTGTTTGCTGACGCAACCCCCACTGGTTGGGGCATTGCCACCACCTGTCAGCTC
CTTTCCGGGACTTTCGCTTTCCCCCTCCCTATTGCCACGGCGGAACTCATCGCCGCCTGCCTTGCCCGCT
GCTGGACAGGGGCTCGGCTGTTGGGCACTGACAATTCCGTGGTGTTGTCGGGGAAATCATCGTCCTTTCC
TTGGCTGCTCGCCTGTGTTGCCACCTGGATTCTGCGCGGGACGTCCTTCTGCTACGTCCCTTCGGCCCTC
AATCCAGCGGACCTTCCTTCCCGCGGCCTGCTGCCGGCTCTGCGGCCTCTTCCGCGTCTTCGCCTTCGCC
CTCAGACGAGTCGGATCTCCCTTTGGGCCGCCTCCCCGCCTGAGATCCTTTAAGACCAATGACTTACAAG
GCAGCTGTAGATCTTAGCCACTTTTTAAAAGAAAAGGGGGGACTGGAAGGGCTAATTCACTCCCAACGAA
GACAAGATCTGCTTTTTGCTTGTACTGGGTCTCTCTGGTTAGACCAGATCTGAGCCTGGGAGCTCTCTGG
CTAACTAGGGAACCCACTGCTTAAGCCTCAATAAAGCTTGCCTTGAGTGCTTCAAGTAGTGTGTGCCCGT
CTGTTGTGTGACTCTGGTAACTAGAGATCCCTCAGACCCTTTTAGTCAGTGTGGAAAATCTCTAGCAGTA
GTAGTTCATGTCATCTTATTATTCAGTATTTATAACTTGCAAAGAAATGAATATCAGAGAGTGAGAGGCC
CGGGTTAATTAAGGAAAGGGCTAGATCATTCTTGAAGACGAAAGGGCCTCGTGATACGCCTATTTTTATA
GGTTAATGTCATGATAATAATGGTTTCTTAGACGTCAGGTGGCACTTTTCGGGGAAATGTGCGCGGAACC
CCTATTTGTTTATTTTTCTAAATACATTCAAATATGTATCCGCTCATGAGACAATAACCCTGATAAATGC
TTCAATAATATTGAAAAAGGAAGAGTATGAGTATTCAACATTTCCGTGTCGCCCTTATTCCCTTTTTTGC
GGCATTTTGCCTTCCTGTTTTTGCTCACCCAGAAACGCTGGTGAAAGTAAAAGATGCTGAAGATCAGTTG
GGTGCACGAGTGGGTTACATCGAACTGGATCTCAACAGCGGTAAGATCCTTGAGAGTTTTCGCCCCGAAG
AACGTTTTCCAATGATGAGCACTTTTAAAGTTCTGCTATGTGGCGCGGTATTATCCCGTGTTGACGCCGG
GCAAGAGCAACTCGGTCGCCGCATACACTATTCTCAGAATGACTTGGTTGAGTACTCACCAGTCACAGAA
AAGCATCTTACGGATGGCATGACAGTAAGAGAATTATGCAGTGCTGCCATAACCATGAGTGATAACACTG
CGGCCAACTTACTTCTGACAACGATCGGAGGACCGAAGGAGCTAACCGCTTTTTTGCACAACATGGGGGA
TCATGTAACTCGCCTTGATCGTTGGGAACCGGAGCTGAATGAAGCCATACCAAACGACGAGCGTGACACC
ACGATGCCTGTAGCAATGGCAACAACGTTGCGCAAACTATTAACTGGCGAACTACTTACTCTAGCTTCCC
GGCAACAATTAATAGACTGGATGGAGGCGGATAAAGTTGCAGGACCACTTCTGCGCTCGGCCCTTCCGGC
TGGCTGGTTTATTGCTGATAAATCTGGAGCCGGTGAGCGTGGGTCTCGCGGTATCATTGCAGCACTGGGG
CCAGATGGTAAGCCCTCCCGTATCGTAGTTATCTACACGACGGGGAGTCAGGCAACTATGGATGAACGAA
ATAGACAGATCGCTGAGATAGGTGCCTCACTGATTAAGCATTGGTAACTGTCAGACCAAGTTTACTCATA
TATACTTTAGATTGATTTAAAACTTCATTTTTAATTTAAAAGGATCTAGGTGAAGATCCTTTTTGATAAT
CTCATGACCAAAATCCCTTAACGTGAGTTTTCGTTCCACTGAGCGTCAGACCCCGTAGAAAAGATCAAAG
GATCTTCTTGAGATCCTTTTTTTCTGCGCGTAATCTGCTGCTTGCAAACAAAAAAACCACCGCTACCAGC
GGTGGTTTGTTTGCCGGATCAAGAGCTACCAACTCTTTTTCCGAAGGTAACTGGCTTCAGCAGAGCGCAG
ATACCAAATACTGTTCTTCTAGTGTAGCCGTAGTTAGGCCACCACTTCAAGAACTCTGTAGCACCGCCTA
CATACCTCGCTCTGCTAATCCTGTTACCAGTGGCTGCTGCCAGTGGCGATAAGTCGTGTCTTACCGGGTT
GGACTCAAGACGATAGTTACCGGATAAGGCGCAGCGGTCGGGCTGAACGGGGGGTTCGTGCACACAGCCC
AGCTTGGAGCGAACGACCTACACCGAACTGAGATACCTACAGCGTGAGCTATGAGAAAGCGCCACGCTTC
CCGAAGGGAGAAAGGCGGACAGGTATCCGGTAAGCGGCAGGGTCGGAACAGGAGAGCGCACGAGGGAGCT
TCCAGGGGGAAACGCCTGGTATCTTTATAGTCCTGTCGGGTTTCGCCACCTCTGACTTGAGCGTCGATTT
TTGTGATGCTCGTCAGGGGGGCGGAGCCTATGGAAAAACGCCAGCAACGCGGCCTTTTTACGGTTCCTGG
CCTTTTGCTGGCCTTTTGCTCACATGTTCTTTCCTGCGTTATCCCCTGATTCTGTGGATAACCGTATTAC
CGCCTTTGAGTGAGCTGATACCGCTCGCCGCAGCCGAACGACCGAGCGCAGCGAGTCAGTGAGCGAGGAA
GCGGAAGAGCGCCCAATACGCAAACCGCCTCTCCCCGCGCGTTGGCCGATTCATTAATGCAGCAAGCTCA
TGGCTGACTAATTTTTTTTATTTATGCAGAGGCCGAGGCCGCCTCGGCCTCTGAGCTATTCCAGAAGTAG
TGAGGAGGCTTTTTTGGAGGCCTAGGCTTTTGCAAAAAGCTCCCCGTGGCACGACAGGTTTCCCGACTGG
AAAGCGGGCAGTGAGCGCAACGCAATTAATGTGAGTTAGCTCACTCATTAGGCACCCCAGGCTTTACACT
TTATGCTTCCGGCTCGTATGTTGTGTGGAATTGTGAGCGGATAACAATTTCACACAGGAAACAGCTATGA
CATGATTACGAATTTCACAAATAAAGCATTTTTTTCACTGCATTCTAGTTGTGGTTTGTCCAAACTCATC
AATGTATCTTATCATGTCTGGATCAACTGGATAACTCAAGCTAACCAAAATCATCCCAAACTTCCCACCC
CATACCCTATTACCACTGCCAATTACCTGTGGTTTCATTTACTCTAAACCTGTGATTCCTCTGAATTATT
TTCATTTTAAAGAAATTGTATTTGTTAAATATGTACTACAAACTTAGTAGT
